>Addgene plasmid #31201 | pDONR223-H-RAS V12 | addgene partial sequence | sequence record 35529 | 31201 with M13rev
AGGCAATAATGATTTTATTTTGACTGATAGTGACCTGTTCGTTGCAACAAATTGATAAGCAATGCTTTCT
TATAATGCCAACTTTGTACAAGAAAGTTGGCAATCAGGAGAGCACACACTTGCAGCTCATGCAGCCGGGG
CCACTCTCATCAGGAGGGTTCAGCTTCCGCAGCTTGTGCTGCCGGATCTCACGCACCAACGTGTAGAAGG
CATCCTCCACTCCCTGCCGGGTCTTGGCCGAGGTCTCGATGTAGGGGATGCCGTAGCTTCGGGCGAGGTC
CTGAGCCTGCCGAGATTCCACAGTGCGTGCAGCCAGGTCACACTTGTTCCCCACCAGCACCATGGGCACG
TCATCCGAGTCCTTCACCCGTTTGATCTGCTCCCTGTACTGGTGGATGTCCTCAAAAGACTTGGTGTTGT
TGATGGCAAACACACACAGGAAGCCCTCCCCGGTGCGCATGTACTGGTCCCGCATGGCGCTGTACTCCTC
CTGGCCGGCGGTATCCAGGATGTCCAACAGGCACGTCTCCCCATCAATGACCACCTGCTTCCGGTAGGAA
TCCTCTATAGTGGGGTCGTATTCGTCCACAAAATGGTTCTGGATCAGCTGGATGGTCAGCGCACTCTTGC
CCACACCGACGGCGCCCACCACCACCAGCTTATATTCCGTCATGGTGCCAACTTTTTTGTACAAAGTTGG
CATTATAAAAAAGCATTGCTCATCAATTTGTTGCAACGAACAGGTCACTATCAGTCAAAATAAAATCATT
ATT
