>Addgene plasmid #31201 | pDONR223-H-RAS V12 | addgene partial sequence | sequence record 35530 | 31201 with M13pUC-fwd
TCGGGCCCAATAATGATTTTATTTTGACTGATAGTGACCTGTTCGTTGCAACAAATTGATGAGCAATGCT
TTTTTATAATGCCAACTTTGTACAAAAAAGTTGGCACCATGACGGAATATAAGCTGGTGGTGGTGGGCGC
CGTCGGTGTGGGCAAGAGTGCGCTGACCATCCAGCTGATCCAGAACCATTTTGTGGACGAATACGACCCC
ACTATAGAGGATTCCTACCGGAAGCAGGTGGTCATTGATGGGGAGACGTGCCTGTTGGACATCCTGGATA
CCGCCGGCCAGGAGGAGTACAGCGCCATGCGGGACCAGTACATGCGCACCGGGGAGGGCTTCCTGTGTGT
GTTTGCCATCAACAACACCAAGTCTTTTGAGGACATCCACCAGTACAGGGAGCAGATCAAACGGGTGAAG
GACTCGGATGACGTGCCCATGGTGCTGGTGGGGAACAAGTGTGACCTGGCTGCACGCACTGTGGAATCTC
GGCAGGCTCAGGACCTCGCCCGAAGCTACGGCATCCCCTACATCGAGACCTCGGCCAAGACCCGGCAGGG
AGTGGAGGATNCCTTCTACACGTTGGTGCGTGAGATCCGGCAGCACAAGCTGCGGAAGCTGAACCCTCCT
GATGAGAGTGGCCCCGGCTGCATGAGCTGCAAGTGTGTGCTCTCCTGATTGCCAACTTTCTTGTACAAAG
TTGGCATTATAAGAAAGCATTGCTTATCAATTTGTTGCAACGAACAGGTCACTATCAGTCAAAATAAAAT
CATTATTTGCCATCCAGCTGATATCCCCTATAGTGAGTCGTATTACATGGTCATAGCTGTTTCCTGGCAG
CTCTGGCCCGTGTCTCAAAATCTCTGATGTTACATTGCACAAGATAAAAATATATCATCATGCCT
