[The description below was written by a language model from this plasmid's Addgene catalogue record.]
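Description:
pDONR223-H-RAS V12 is a Gateway donor-type (entry) clone built on the Invitrogen pDONR223 backbone, which is listed as about 5 kb without insert. It carries the human HRAS open reading frame as an insert of roughly 700 bp. The plasmid is maintained in standard E. coli cloning strains as a high-copy plasmid and is selected with spectinomycin. No feature table is provided, so the origin of replication and the exact recombination sites flanking the ORF are not itemised in the record. A pDONR223-derived clone made by Gateway cloning would normally have the insert bracketed by attL sites, which allow LR recombination into attR-containing destination vectors. M13 forward and reverse primer sites on either side of the insert are listed for sequence verification.

The HRAS insert carries the G12V substitution, a well-known oncogenic mutation. It impairs GTP hydrolysis and locks the small GTPase in its active, GTP-bound state, giving constitutive Ras signalling. The record lists no promoter, tag or reporter, and the depositor states that the plasmid should not be transfected directly because it is not an expression construct. It instead serves as a sequence-defined ORF source to be recombined into a destination vector of choice. The depositor points to a set of custom lentiviral destination vectors, obtained separately, for expression in mammalian cells. The clone is associated with a genome-scale human ORF lentiviral expression resource. Once transferred to an expression vector, constitutively active HRAS of this kind is typically used in studies of Ras pathway activation and cell transformation.
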