Addgene plasmid #31201: pDONR223-H-RAS V12
Purpose: Gateway donor vector containing HRAS G12V.
Depositing lab: David Root. Depositing organization: Broad Institute. Publication: A public genome-scale lentiviral expression library of human ORFs. Yang X, Boehm JS, Yang X, Salehi-Ashtiani K, Hao T, Shen Y, Lubonja R, Thomas SR, Alkan O, Bhimdi T, Green TM, Johannessen CM, Silver SJ, Nguyen C, Murray RR, Hieronymus H, Balcha D, Fan C, Lin C, Ghamsari L, Vidal M, Hahn WC, Hill DE, Root DE. Nat Methods. 2011 Jun 26;8(8):659-61. doi: 10.1038/nmeth.1638 PubMed 21706014.
Backbone
  Vector backbone: pDONR223
  Backbone manufacturer: Invitrogen
  Backbone size w/o insert (bp): 5005
  Vector type: Gateway Donor vector
Growth in bacteria
  Bacterial resistance: Spectinomycin, 50 μg/mL
  Growth temperature: 37°C
  Growth strain: DH5alpha
  Copy number: High Copy
Gene/Insert
  Gene/Insert name: H-Ras
  Species: H. sapiens (human)
  Insert size (bp): 700
  Mutation: G12V constitutively active
  Entrez Gene: HRAS (a.k.a. C-BAS/HAS, C-H-RAS, C-HA-RAS1, CTLO, H-RASIDX, HAMSV, HRAS1, RASH1, p21ras)
  Cloning method: Gateway Cloning
  Sequencing primers: 5′ M13pUC-fwd; 3′ M13rev
Terms and licenses: Academic/Nonprofit Terms; Industry Terms: Not Available to Industry
Depositor comments: Do NOT use this plasmid directly for transfections, you will need to recombine it into a destination vector. A set of 4 custom lentiviral vectors is available (http://www.addgene.org/25895, http://www.addgene.org/25896, http://www.addgene.org/25897, http://www.addgene.org/25890) to be used to express these ORFs in mammalian cells. These plasmids are not included in the kit and must be ordered separately.
How to cite: pDONR223-H-RAS V12 was a gift from David Root (Addgene plasmid # 31201 ; http://n2t.net/addgene:31201 ; RRID:Addgene_31201)
